Addgene plasmid #136242: pcDNA4-ZfCry4
Purpose: Protein expression of Zebrafish (Zf) cytochrome 4 with a C terminal FLAG tag
Depositing lab: Aziz Sancar. Depositing organization: University of North Carolina at Chapel Hill. Publication: Comparative photochemistry of animal type 1 and type 4 cryptochromes. Ozturk N, Selby CP, Song SH, Ye R, Tan C, Kao YT, Zhong D, Sancar A. Biochemistry. 2009 Sep 15;48(36):8585-93. doi: 10.1021/bi901043s. PubMed 19663499.
Backbone
  Vector backbone: pcDNA4/mycHis
  Backbone manufacturer: Invitrogen
  Vector type: Mammalian Expression
Growth in bacteria
  Bacterial resistance: Ampicillin, 100 μg/mL
  Growth temperature: 37°C
  Growth strain: DH5alpha
  Copy number: High Copy
Gene/Insert
  Gene/Insert name: ZfCry4
  Species: D. rerio (zebrafish)
  Mutation: D196H- Please see depositor comments below
  Tag / fusion protein: Flag (C terminal on insert)
  Cloning method: Restriction Enzyme; 5′ cloning site Unknown (unknown if destroyed)
Terms and licenses: Academic/Nonprofit Terms; Industry Terms: Not Available to Industry
Depositor comments: Depositor confirms mutation D196H in zfCry4 does not affect function.
How to cite: pcDNA4-ZfCry4 was a gift from Aziz Sancar (Addgene plasmid # 136242 ; http://n2t.net/addgene:136242 ; RRID:Addgene_136242)
