[The description below was written by a language model from this plasmid's Addgene catalogue record and pLannotate feature annotations shown in this document.]
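Description:
pcDNA4-ZfCry4 is a mammalian expression plasmid built on the Invitrogen pcDNA4/mycHis backbone and carrying zebrafish (D. rerio) Cry4. The catalogue purpose line calls the protein "cytochrome 4", but the associated study and the sequence annotation, which matches the open reading frame to human CRY1 by homology, indicate that it is a cryptochrome. The plasmid is maintained in E. coli at high copy through a ColE1/pUC-type origin with ampicillin selection (AmpR, β-lactamase). An f1 origin is also present, which allows production of single-stranded DNA.

The insert is driven by the human cytomegalovirus immediate-early enhancer and promoter and is terminated by the bovine growth hormone polyadenylation signal. A T7 promoter just upstream of the coding region can serve for in vitro transcription or as a sequencing priming site. A second cassette places the Sh ble gene (BleoR) under the SV40 early promoter and the bacterial EM7 promoter, followed by an SV40 poly(A) signal. This provides Zeocin resistance in mammalian cells, for example to derive stable lines, and also in bacteria.

The record lists a FLAG tag at the C terminus of the insert, whereas the automated feature table places a partial FLAG match immediately upstream of the cryptochrome-homologous region, so the tag position should be checked against the sequence. The record does not say whether the backbone's myc/His tags are in frame, and the table does not annotate them. The insert carries a D196H substitution that the depositor states does not affect function. The construct is intended for expressing tagged ZfCry4 protein, in the context of comparative photochemical studies of animal cryptochromes.
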