Features (pLannotate 1.2.2; 22 found; start..end, strand, type, name):
    132..511     +  enhancer       CMV enhancer: human cytomegalovirus immediate early enhancer
    512..715     +  promoter       CMV promoter: human cytomegalovirus (CMV) immediate early promoter
    711..744     +  LTR            5' LTR (truncated) (fragment): truncated 5' long terminal repeat (LTR) from HIV-1
    760..778     +  promoter       T7 promoter: promoter for bacteriophage T7 RNA polymerase
    856..876     +  CDS            FLAG (fragment): FLAG® epitope tag, followed by an enterokinase cleavage site
    877..2328    +  CDS            CRY1 (fragment): CRY1_HUMAN - Also known as PHLL1. Experimental evidence at protein level: Swiss-Prot protein existence level 1. Transcriptional repressor which forms a core component of the circadian clock. The circadian clock, an internal time-keeping system, regulates various physiological processes through the generation of approximately 24 hour circadian rhythms in gene expression, which are translated into rhythms in metabolism and behavior. It is derived from the Latin roots 'circa' (about) and 'diem' (day) and acts as an important regulator of a wide array of physiological functions including metabolis
   2671..2895    +  polyA_signal   bGH poly(A) signal: bovine growth hormone polyadenylation signal
   2899..2920    +  promoter       SV40 promoter (fragment): SV40 enhancer and early promoter
   2941..3369    +  rep_origin     f1 ori (sequence partly withheld): f1 bacteriophage origin of replication; arrow indicates direction of (+) strand synthesis
   3383..3712    +  promoter       SV40 promoter: SV40 enhancer and early promoter
   3760..3807    +  promoter       EM7 promoter: synthetic bacterial promoter&nbsp
   3826..4200    +  CDS            BleoR: antibiotic-binding protein; Sh ble from Streptoalloteichus hindustanus; confers resistance to bleomycin, phleomycin, and Zeocin™
   4210..4335    +  CDS            ble (fragment): BLE_KLEPN - Experimental evidence at protein level: Swiss-Prot protein existence level 1. Binding protein with a strong affinity to the bleomycin family of antibiotics. Binds to CL990; an antimitotic-antibiotic compound. From Klebsiella pneumoniae.
   4330..4451    +  polyA_signal   SV40 poly(A) signal: SV40 polyadenylation signal
   4524..4540    -  protein_bind   lac operator: The lac repressor binds to the lac operator to inhibit transcription in E. coli. This inhibition can be relieved by adding lactose or isopropyl-β-D-thiogalactopyranoside (IPTG). lac repressor encoded by lacI
   4548..4578    -  promoter       lac promoter: promoter for the E. coli lac operon
   4593..4614    -  protein_bind   CAP binding site: CAP binding activates transcription in the presence of cAMP. E. coli catabolite activator protein
   4627..4719    -  CDS            lacI (fragment): lac repressor; lacI; The lac repressor binds to the lac operator to inhibit transcription in E. coli. This inhibition can be relieved by adding lactose or isopropyl-β-D-thiogalactopyranoside (IPTG).
   4902..5490    -  rep_origin     ori: high-copy-number ColE1/pMB1/pBR322/pUC origin of replication
   5661..6521    -  CDS            AmpR: β-lactamase; bla; confers resistance to ampicillin, carbenicillin, and related antibiotics
   6522..6626    -  promoter       AmpR promoter: bla
   6685..6737    -  misc_feature   bom (fragment): basis of mobility region from pBR322
>Addgene plasmid #136242 | pcDNA4-ZfCry4 | addgene full sequence | sequence record 267563 | Addgene NGS Result
GGTCGCTGAGTAGTGCGCGAGCAAAATTTAAGCTACAACAAGGCAAGGCTTGACCGACAATTGCATGAAG
AATCTGCTTAGGGTTAGGCGTTTTGCGCTGCTTCGCGATGTACGGGCCAGATATACGCGTTGACATTGAT
TATTGACTAGTTATTAATAGTAATCAATTACGGGGTCATTAGTTCATAGCCCATATATGGAGTTCCGCGT
TACATAACTTACGGTAAATGGCCCGCCTGGCTGACCGCCCAACGACCCCCGCCCATTGACGTCAATAATG
ACGTATGTTCCCATAGTAACGCCAATAGGGACTTTCCATTGACGTCAATGGGTGGAGTATTTACGGTAAA
CTGCCCACTTGGCAGTACATCAAGTGTATCATATGCCAAGTACGCCCCCTATTGACGTCAATGACGGTAA
ATGGCCCGCCTGGCATTATGCCCAGTACATGACCTTATGGGACTTTCCTACTTGGCAGTACATCTACGTA
TTAGTCATCGCTATTACCATGGTGATGCGGTTTTGGCAGTACATCAATGGGCGTGGATAGCGGTTTGACT
CACGGGGATTTCCAAGTCTCCACCCCATTGACGTCAATGGGAGTTTGTTTTGGCACCAAAATCAACGGGA
CTTTCCAAAATGTCGTAACAACTCCGCCCCATTGACGCAAATGGGCGGTAGGCGTGTACGGTGGGAGGTC
TATATAAGCAGAGCTCTCTGGCTAACTAGAGAACCCACTGCTTACTGGCTTATCGAAATTAATACGACTC
ACTATAGGGAGACCCAAGCTGGCTAGTTAAGCTTGGTACCGAGCTCGGATCCACTAGTCCAGTGTGGTGG
AATTCAATTATGGACTACAAGGACGACGACGACAAGATGAGTCACCGCACCATCCATCTGTTTCGCAAAG
GCCTGCGCCTGCATGATAACCCCAGCCTGTTGGGGGCGCTAGCGTCCTCCTCCGCGCTCTATCCAGTGTA
CGTCCTGGACCGTGTGTTCCTGCAGGGGGCAATGCACATGGGTGCGTTACGCTGGCGGTTTCTTCTCCAG
AGTCTGGAGGATCTGGACACTCGTCTGCAGGCGATTGGATCGCGACTTTTTGTCCTGTGCGGGTCGACGG
CTAACATCCTGCGGGAGCTCGTAGCACAGTGGGGAATCACACAAATCAGTTACGACACTGAAGTGGAGCC
GTATTACACACGCATGGACAAGGACATACAGACAGTGGCGCAGGAAAATGGACTGCAGACGTACACATGT
GTATCGCACACGCTGTACGACGTCAAGAGGATCGTGAAGGCCAACGGAGGCTCTCCGCCGCTCACATACA
AGAAGTTCCTGCATGTTTTGTCAGTCTTGGGTGAGCCAGAGAAACCGGCGCGGGATGTGAGCATCGAGGA
CTTCCAGAGGTGTGTGACTCCTGTGGATGTGGATCGGGTGTATGCTGTGCCTTCTCTGGCTCATCTGGGT
CTGCAGGTTGAGGCGGAGGTGCTGTGGCCCGGTGGAGAGAGTCACGCCCTGCAGCGGCTCGAGAAACACT
TCCAGAGTCAGGGCTGGGTGGCGAACTTCTCCAAACCGCGCACCATCCCCAACTCTCTGTTGCCCAGCAC
CACTGGTCTGAGTCCGTACCTGAGTCTGGGCTGCCTTTCTGTTCGAACCTTCTACCACAGACTCAACAGC
ATCTACGCACAGTCGAAGAACCACTCTCTGCCCCCGGTGTCTCTGCAGGGTCAGGTGTTGTGGCGCGAGT
TCTTCTACACCGTCGCTTCCGCAACACCAAACTTCACCAAGATGGAGGGAAACAGCATCTGTCTGCAGAT
CGACTGGTACCACGATCCAGAGCGGCTGGAGAAATGGAGAACCGCTCAGACGGGTTTTCCCTGGATCGAC
GCCATCATGACGCAGCTACGGCAGGAGGGCTGGATCCATCACCTGGCGCGTCACGCCGTGGCCTGTTTTC
TGACTCGCGGAGACCTGTGGATCAGCTGGGAGGAGGGCATGAAGGTGTTCGAGGAGTTCCTGTTGGATGC
AGACTACAGTGTGAACGCCGGGAACTGGATGTGGCTGTCCGCTAGTGCGTTCTTCCACAAATACACCAGG
ATCTTCTGTCCTGTGCGTTTCGGCCGTCGGACTGACCCTCAAGGAGAGTATCTGAGGAAGTACTTACCTG
TGCTGAAGAACTTCCCCTCTCAGTATATTTACGAGCCGTGGAAAGCACCAGAAGACGTCCAGCTCAGCGC
CGGCTGCATCATCGGTAAAGACTATCCCCGGCCAATAGTGAGCCACATAGAGGCCAGCCAGAGGAACCTG
GCATTGATGCGTCAGGTGCGGACAGAGCAGCAGACGACCGCAGAACTCACGCGAGATGTAGCAGATGACC
CGATGGAGGCGGGGCTTAAGCGTGAGCTCCGGGAGGAGGAGGGGCTTCTGGAGGAGGCGGAGTCAAAGTG
CACTTCCAAGCGTTTCAGTGGCAGCTCAGACCATAAGTCCCGCCCCTGCAGCTGGACTCCAGAGACTCTA
CAGCTATCAGAGCTCAGCGGAGAGGTCATGGGCGGCCGCTCGAGTCTAGAGGGCCCTTCGAACAAAAACT
CATCTCAGAAGAGGATCTGAATATGCATACCGGTCATCATCACCATCACCATTGAGTTTAAACCCGCTGA
TCAGCCTCGACTGTGCCTTCTAGTTGCCAGCCATCTGTTGTTTGCCCCTCCCCCGTGCCTTCCTTGACCC
TGGAAGGTGCCACTCCCACTGTCCTTTCCTAATAAAATGAGGAAATTGCATCGCATTGTCTGAGTAGGTG
TCATTCTATTCTGGGGGGTGGGGTGGGGCAGGACAGCAAGGGGGAGGATTGGGAAGACAATAGCAGGCAT
GCTGGGGATGCGGTGGGCTCTATGGCTTCTGAGGCGGAAAGAACCAGCTGGGGCTCTAGGGGGTATCCCC
[124 nt withheld, positions 2941-3064]
C
[91 nt withheld, positions 3066-3156]
A
[49 nt withheld, positions 3158-3206]
CCTTTGACGTTGGAGTCCACGTTCTTT
[37 nt withheld, positions 3234-3270]
ACCCTATCTCGGTCTATTCTTTTGATTTATAAGGGATTTTGCCGATTTCGGCCTATTGGTTAAAAAATGA
GCTGATTTAACAAAAATTTAACGCGAATTAATTCTGTGGAATGTGTGTCAGTTAGGGTGTGGAAAGTCCC
CAGGCTCCCCAGCAGGCAGAAGTATGCAAAGCATGCATCTCAATTAGTCAGCAACCAGGTGTGGAAAGTC
CCCAGGCTCCCCAGCAGGCAGAAGTATGCAAAGCATGCATCTCAATTAGTCAGCAACCATAGTCCCGCCC
CTAACTCCGCCCATCCCGCCCCTAACTCCGCCCAGTTCCGCCCATTCTCCGCCCCATGGCTGACTAATTT
TTTTTATTTATGCAGAGGCCGAGGCCGCCTCTGCCTCTGAGCTATTCCAGAAGTAGTGAGGAGGCTTTTT
TGGAGGCCTAGGCTTTTGCAAAAAGCTCCCGGGAGCTTGTATATCCATTTTCGGATCTGATCAGCACGTG
TTGACAATTAATCATCGGCATAGTATATCGGCATAGTATAATACGACAAGGTGAGGAACTAAACCATGGC
CAAGTTGACCAGTGCCGTTCCGGTGCTCACCGCGCGCGACGTCGCCGGAGCGGTCGAGTTCTGGACCGAC
CGGCTCGGGTTCTCCCGGGACTTCGTGGAGGACGACTTCGCCGGTGTGGTCCGGGACGACGTGACCCTGT
TCATCAGCGCGGTCCAGGACCAGGTGGTGCCGGACAACACCCTGGCCTGGGTGTGGGTGCGCGGCCTGGA
CGAGCTGTACGCCGAGTGGTCGGAGGTCGTGTCCACGAACTTCCGGGACGCCTCCGGGCCGGCCATGACC
GAGATCGGCGAGCAGCCGTGGGGGCGGGAGTTCGCCCTGCGCGACCCGGCCGGCAACTGCGTGCACTTCG
TGGCCGAGGAGCAGGACTGACACGTGCTACGAGATTTCGATTCCACCGCCGCCTTCTATGAAAGGTTGGG
CTTCGGAATCGTTTTCCGGGACGCCGGCTGGATGATCCTCCAGCGCGGGGATCTCATGCTGGAGTTCTTC
GCCCACCCCAACTTGTTTATTGCAGCTTATAATGGTTACAAATAAAGCAATAGCATCACAAATTTCACAA
ATAAAGCATTTTTTTCACTGCATTCTAGTTGTGGTTTGTCCAAACTCATCAATGTATCTTATCATGTCTG
TATACCGTCGACCTCTAGCTAGAGCTTGGCGTAATCATGGTCATAGCTGTTTCCTGTGTGAAATTGTTAT
CCGCTCACAATTCCACACAACATACGAGCCGGAAGCATAAAGTGTAAAGCCTGGGGTGCCTAATGAGTGA
GCTAACTCACATTAATTGCGTTGCGCTCACTGCCCGCTTTCCAGTCGGGAAACCTGTCGTGCCAGCTGCA
TTAATGAATCGGCCAACGCGCGGGGAGAGGCGGTTTGCGTATTGGGCGCTCTTCCGCTTCCTCGCTCACT
GACTCGCTGCGCTCGGTCGTTCGGCTGCGGCGAGCGGTATCAGCTCACTCAAAGGCGGTAATACGGTTAT
CCACAGAATCAGGGGATAACGCAGGAAAGAACATGTGAGCAAAAGGCCAGCAAAAGGCCAGGAACCGTAA
AAAGGCCGCGTTGCTGGCGTTTTTCCATAGGCTCCGCCCCCCTGACGAGCATCACAAAAATCGACGCTCA
AGTCAGAGGTGGCGAAACCCGACAGGACTATAAAGATACCAGGCGTTTCCCCCTGGAAGCTCCCTCGTGC
GCTCTCCTGTTCCGACCCTGCCGCTTACCGGATACCTGTCCGCCTTTCTCCCTTCGGGAAGCGTGGCGCT
TTCTCATAGCTCACGCTGTAGGTATCTCAGTTCGGTGTAGGTCGTTCGCTCCAAGCTGGGCTGTGTGCAC
GAACCCCCCGTTCAGCCCGACCGCTGCGCCTTATCCGGTAACTATCGTCTTGAGTCCAACCCGGTAAGAC
ACGACTTATCGCCACTGGCAGCAGCCACTGGTAACAGGATTAGCAGAGCGAGGTATGTAGGCGGTGCTAC
AGAGTTCTTGAAGTGGTGGCCTAACTACGGCTACACTAGAAGAACAGTATTTGGTATCTGCGCTCTGCTG
AAGCCAGTTACCTTCGGAAAAAGAGTTGGTAGCTCTTGATCCGGCAAACAAACCACCGCTGGTAGCGGTG
GTTTTTTTGTTTGCAAGCAGCAGATTACGCGCAGAAAAAAAGGATCTCAAGAAGATCCTTTGATCTTTTC
TACGGGGTCTGACGCTCAGTGGAACGAAAACTCACGTTAAGGGATTTTGGTCATGAGATTATCAAAAAGG
ATCTTCACCTAGATCCTTTTAAATTAAAAATGAAGTTTTAAATCAATCTAAAGTATATATGAGTAAACTT
GGTCTGACAGTTACCAATGCTTAATCAGTGAGGCACCTATCTCAGCGATCTGTCTATTTCGTTCATCCAT
AGTTGCCTGACTCCCCGTCGTGTAGATAACTACGATACGGGAGGGCTTACCATCTGGCCCCAGTGCTGCA
ATGATACCGCGAGACCCACGCTCACCGGCTCCAGATTTATCAGCAATAAACCAGCCAGCCGGAAGGGCCG
AGCGCAGAAGTGGTCCTGCAACTTTATCCGCCTCCATCCAGTCTATTAATTGTTGCCGGGAAGCTAGAGT
AAGTAGTTCGCCAGTTAATAGTTTGCGCAACGTTGTTGCCATTGCTACAGGCATCGTGGTGTCACGCTCG
TCGTTTGGTATGGCTTCATTCAGCTCCGGTTCCCAACGATCAAGGCGAGTTACATGATCCCCCATGTTGT
GCAAAAAAGCGGTTAGCTCCTTCGGTCCTCCGATCGTTGTCAGAAGTAAGTTGGCCGCAGTGTTATCACT
CATGGTTATGGCAGCACTGCATAATTCTCTTACTGTCATGCCATCCGTAAGATGCTTTTCTGTGACTGGT
GAGTACTCAACCAAGTCATTCTGAGAATAGTGTATGCGGCGACCGAGTTGCTCTTGCCCGGCGTCAATAC
GGGATAATACCGCGCCACATAGCAGAACTTTAAAAGTGCTCATCATTGGAAAACGTTCTTCGGGGCGAAA
ACTCTCAAGGATCTTACCGCTGTTGAGATCCAGTTCGATGTAACCCACTCGTGCACCCAACTGATCTTCA
GCATCTTTTACTTTCACCAGCGTTTCTGGGTGAGCAAAAACAGGAAGGCAAAATGCCGCAAAAAAGGGAA
TAAGGGCGACACGGAAATGTTGAATACTCATACTCTTCCTTTTTCAATATTATTGAAGCATTTATCAGGG
TTATTGTCTCATGAGCGGATACATATTTGAATGTATTTAGAAAAATAAACAAATAGGGGTTCCGCGCACA
TTTCCCCGAAAAGTGCCACCTGACGTCGACGGATCGGGAGATCTCCCGATCCCCTATGGTGCACTCTCAG
TACAATCTGCTCTGATGCCGCATAGTTAAGCCAGTATCTGCTCCCTGCTTGTGTGTTGGA
